>Addgene plasmid #53437 | pXylA-agrCA-I | depositor full sequence | sequence record 83231 | pXylA-agrCA-I sequence 8209 bps
TTGATATGCCTCCTAAATTTTTATCTAAAGTGAATTTAGGAGGCTTACTTGTCTGCTTTCTTCATTAGAA
TCAATCCTTTTTTAAAAGTCAATATTACTGTAACATAAATATATATTTTAAAAATATCCCACTTTATCCA
ATTTTCGTTTGTTGAACTAATGGGTGCTTTAGTTGAAGAATAAAAGACCACATTAAAAAATGTGGTCTTT
TGTGTTTTTTTAAAGGATTTGAGCGTAGCGAAAAATCCTTTTCTTTCTTATCTTGATAATAAGGGTAACT
ATTGCCGGATCGTCCTCAGGAGTAGGCGACATCGCTAAATAATGATCTATGCGGTGTGAAATACCGCACA
GATGCGTAAGGAGAAAATACCGCATCAGGCGCCCTTTGCGTTCACTTAACTAACTTATAGGGGTAACACT
TAAAAAAGAATCAATAACGATAGAAACCGCTCCTAAAGCAGGTGCATTTTTTCCTAACGAAGAAGGCAAT
AGTTCACATTTATTGTCTAAATGAGAATGGACTCTAGAAGAAACTTCGTTTTTAATCGTATTTAAAACAA
TGGGATGAGATTCAATTATATGATTTCTCAAGATAACAGCTTCTATATCAAATGTATTAAGGATATTGGT
TAATCCAATTCCGATATAAAAGCCAAAGTTTTGAAGTGCATTTAACATTTCTACATCATTTTTATTTGCG
CGTTCCACAATCTCTTTTCGAGAAATATTCTTTTCTTCTTTAGAGAGCGAAGCCAGTAACGCTTTTTCAG
AAGCATATAATTCCCAACAGCCTCGATTTCCACAGCTGCATTTGGGTCCATTAAAATCTATCGTCATATG
ACCCATTTCCCCAGAAAAACCCTGAACACCTTTATACAATTCGTTGTTAATAACAAGTCCAGTTCCAATT
CCGATATTAATACTGATGTAAACGATGTTTTCATAGTTTTTTGTCATACCAAATACTTTTTCACCGTATG
CTCCTGCATTAGCTTCATTTTCAACAAAAACCGGAACATTAAACTCACTCTCAATTAAAAACTGCAAATC
TTTGATATTCCAATTTAAGTTAGGCATGAAAATAATTTGCTGATGACGATCTACAAGGCCTGGAACACAA
ATTCCTATTCCGACTAGACCATAAGGGGACTCAGGCATATGGGTTACAAAACCATGAATAAGTGCAAATA
AAATCTCTTTTACTTCACTAGCGGAAGAACTAGACAAGTCAGAAGTCTTCTCGAGAATAATATTTCCTTC
TAAGTCGGTTAGAATTCCGTTAAGATAGTCGACTCCTATATCAATACCAATCGAGTAGCCTGCATTCTTA
TTAAAAACAAGCATTACAGGTCTTCTGCCGCCTCTAGATTGCCCTGCCCCAATTTCAAAAATAAAATCTT
TTTCAAGCAGTGTATTTACTTGAGAGGAGACAGTAGACTTGTTTAATCCTGTAATCTCAGAGAGAGTTGC
CCTGGAGACAGGGGAGTTCTTCAAAATTTCATCTAATATTAATTTTTGATTCATTTTTTTTACTAAAGCT
TGATCTGCAATTTGAATAATAACCACTCCTTTGTTTATCCACCGAACTAAGTTGGTGTTTTTTGAAGCTT
GAATTAGATATTTAAAAGTATCATATCTAATATTATAACTAAATTTTCTAAAAAAAACATTGAAATAAAC
ATTTATTTTGTATATGACGAGATAAAGTTAGTTTATTGGATAAACAAACTAACTCAATTAAGATAGTTGA
TGGATAAACTTGTTCACTTAAATCAAAGGGGGAAATGACAAATGGTCCAAACTAGTATGGAATTGTTAAA
CAGTTACAACTTTGTTTTGTTCGTATTAACTCAAATGATATTAATGTTTACAATACCAGCTATAATTAGT
GGTATTAAGTACAGTAAACTTGATTATTTTTTCATCATAGTAATTTCGACATTATCGTTATTTCTATTTA
AAATGTTTGATAGCGCGTCCTTAATCATATTAACTTCATTTATTATTATAATGTATTTTGTCAAAATCAA
ATGGTATTCTATTTTGTTGATTATGACTTCGCAGATTATTCTATACTGTGCTAACTACATGTATATAGTT
ATATATGCATATATCACCAAAATTTCTGATAGTATATTTGTAATATTCCCTAGCTTTTTTGTAGTTTATG
TGACTATTAGTATACTATTCTCATATATAATAAATAGAGTTCTCAAAAAAATTAGCACACCATATCTAAT
ACTAAACAAAGGATTTTTAATAGTTATTTCGACTATCTTACTGCTTACTTTTTCATTATTTTTCTTTTAT
TCACAAATAAACTCGGATGAAGCTAAAGTAATAAGGCAGTATTCTTTTATTTTTATTGGTATCACTATAT
TTTTAAGTATATTAACATTTGTTATTTCTCAATTTCTCCTTAAAGAGATGAAATATAAACGTAATCAAGA
AGAAATTGAAACCTATTATGAATATACATTGAAGATTGAAGCTATCAACAACGAAATGCGCAAGTTCCGT
CATGATTATGTCAATATCTTAACGACACTTTCAGAATACATTCGAGAAGATGACATGCCTGGCCTACGTG
ATTATTTCAATAAAAATATTGTACCTATGAAAGACAATTTACAAATGAATGCTATAAAATTAAATGGTAT
CGAGAATCTTAAAGTACGTGAAATTAAAGGCTTAATTACTGCGAAAATTTTACGTGCACAAGAAATGAAT
ATTCCGATTAGTATCGAAATACCCGATGAAGTAAGTAGCATTAACTTGAATATGATCGATTTAAGTCGCA
GTATTGGTATTATTCTTGATAATGCAATTGAGGCATCAACTGAAATTGATGACCCTATCATTCGCGTTGC
ATTTATTGAAAGTGAAAATTCAGTAACGTTTATTGTTATGAATAAATGCGCTGATGATATACCACGCATT
CATGAATTGTTCCAAGAAAGTTTTTCTACTAAAGGTGAAGGTCGTGGTTTAGGTCTATCAACTTTAAAAG
AAATTGCTGATAATGCAGACAATGTCTTATTAGATACAATTATCGAAAATGGTTTCTTTATTCAAAAAGT
TGAAATTATTAACAACTAGCCATAAGGATGTGAATGTATGAAAATTTTCATTTGCGAAGACGATCCAAAA
CAAAGAGAAAACATGGTTACCATTATTAAAAATTATATAATGATAGAAGAAAAGCCTATGGAAATTGCCC
TCGCAACTGATAATCCTTATGAGGTGCTTGAGCAAGCTAAAAATATGAATGACATAGGCTGTTACTTTTT
AGATATTCAACTTTCAACCGATATTAATGGTATCAAATTAGGCAGTGAAATTCGTAAGCATGACCCAGTT
GGTAACATTATTTTCGTTACGAGTCACAGTGAACTTACCTATTTAACATTTGTCTACAAAGTTGCAGCGA
TGGATTTTATTTTTAAAGATGATCCAGCTGAATTAAGAACTCGAATTATAGACTGTTTAGAAACTGCACA
TACACGCTTACAATTGTTGTCTAAAGATAATAGCGTTGAAACGATTGAATTAAAACGTGGCAGTAATTCA
GTGTATGTTCAATATGATGATATTATGTTTTTTGAATCATCAACAAAATCTCACAGACTCATTGCCCATT
TAGATAACCGTCAAATTGAATTTTATGGTAATTTAAAAGAACTGAGTCAATTAGATGATCGTTTCTTTAG
ATGTCATAATAGCTTTGTCGTCAATCGCCATAATATTGAATCTATAGATTCGAAAGAGCGAATTGTCTAT
TTTAAAAATAAAGAACACTGCTATGCATCGGTGAGAAACGTTAAAAAAATATAATAAGATAATAAAGTCA
GTTAACGGCGTATTCAATTGTGGATCCTCTAGAGTCATTTATATTCAACTGTTAACTAAAACTGTCTGCA
AATTAATCAATGTCTCTAGTAAAATTCCGATTTTATACCCACTCCTATTTTCATCAATAGGACATGATAT
AATAAAAAAGAACGGAGATTGAGGCCTCCGTTCTCTTGGTTGTACTTGTTGCAATAGTACGTTTATTTGG
TTACGTATATTATAGCAAGTACTCCAACAAAAAATCAATCGTTGGAGGAATTTAGAAATGAATGGAATTA
TCAAAACAATAAAAACAACGCAATATGCTCAAATACATAACGCGCCATTACAAACGGACCTGGAGGACTT
GCGGTCTATCGGTCTATTAAGTCATATTATGAGCTTAGGTGAAGGTTGGACGATTAGGAAGACCCAGTTA
CAAAACAAATTTTCTCGTAGAAATGTAGACGCTGCTTGGAAGGAATTAGCTATTAAACAATACGCTGTCG
GTTTTAGCGCATATGTTGACGGAAAAAAAGATTATTTTTACGCCGTATCAGATATTCCGATTTCGCAAGC
TAATTTCGAATTGCTTGTCATTGAACAAATAAATCTCTTACAATCGCAAGGTAAAAACGTCATGACGTTA
AGCGTGATACAACATTCGCCACTTGAAATCACTGAAAAAATATCTGATGTACAAAATGTACATCAGATAC
AAAATAAGCAAATTTCTTCTGATGTACGTTCTGTACAACACAGTGTGTACAACACAGAACGTACACCTAT
AAATAAAAAAGAAACAAATGAAAAATTAACAAATGAAAAAATTAGTAGTAGTCCACGTGATTTTATTGAT
GATAAATTACGAGAAAAATATAATAATGTACCTTTCGACGAAGTGAAAAGTGAAATGCTTAACGATACTG
TAATCGTTGATACGAATAAGCAATATAAATCACTATTAGAATACCGTCTTAAACATTGGAAACCGAAGCA
AACAAAAAGGAAACGTGTAGTACGTAATGCACGTAAAGAAATGGTTCCAAAGTGGCTACAAACAAATGAT
GAAAATGCAGTAGCAGAAGATCTTCCAGTGAATAATGATTTTGAAGCTGAAAAGGAAAAAATGAAGGCGG
AGCTTATGCAATTAGATGCAGAATTAAAAGCAGGTAATCGTTAATAAATGACCTGCAGGCATGCAAGCTT
GGCGTAATCATGGTCATAGCTGTTTCCTGTGTGAAATTGTTATCCGCTCACAATTCCACACAACATACGA
GCCGGAAGCATAAAGTGTAAAGCCTGGGGTGCCTAATGAGTGAGCTAACTCACATTAATTGCGTTGCGCT
CACTGCCCGCTTTCCAGTCGGGAAACCTGTCGTGCCAGCTGCATTAATGAATCGGCCAACGCGCGGGGAG
AGGCGGTTTGCGTATTGGGCGCTCTTCCGCTTCCTCGCTCACTGACTCGCTGCGCTCGGTCGTTCGGCTG
CGGCGAGCGGTATCAGCTCACTCAAAGGCGGTAATACGGTTATCCACAGAATCAGGGGATAACGCAGGAA
AGAACATGTGAGCAAAAGGCCAGCAAAAGGCCAGGAACCGTAAAAAGGCCGCGTTGCTGGCGTTTTTCCA
TAGGCTCCGCCCCCCTGACGAGCATCACAAAAATCGACGCTCAAGTCAGAGGTGGCGAAACCCGACAGGA
CTATAAAGATACCAGGCGTTTCCCCCTGGAAGCTCCCTCGTGCGCTCTCCTGTTCCGACCCTGCCGCTTA
CCGGATACCTGTCCGCCTTTCTCCCTTCGGGAAGCGTGGCGCTTTCTCATAGCTCACGCTGTAGGTATCT
CAGTTCGGTGTAGGTCGTTCGCTCCAAGCTGGGCTGTGTGCACGAACCCCCCGTTCAGCCCGACCGCTGC
GCCTTATCCGGTAACTATCGTCTTGAGTCCAACCCGGTAAGACACGACTTATCGCCACTGGCAGCAGCCA
CTGGTAACAGGATTAGCAGAGCGAGGTATGTAGGCGGTGCTACAGAGTTCTTGAAGTGGTGGCCTAACTA
CGGCTACACTAGAAGAACAGTATTTGGTATCTGCGCTCTGCTGAAGCCAGTTACCTTCGGAAAAAGAGTT
GGTAGCTCTTGATCCGGCAAACAAACCACCGCTGGTAGCGGTGGTTTTTTTGTTTGCAAGCAGCAGATTA
CGCGCAGAAAAAAAGGATCTCAAGAAGATCCTTTGATCTTTTCTACGGGGTCTGACGCTCAGTGGAACGA
AAACTCACGTTAAGGGATTTTGGTCATGAGATTATCAAAAAGGATCTTCACCTAGATCCTTTTAAATTAA
AAATGAAGTTTTAAATCAATCTAAAGTATATATGAGTAAACTTGGTCTGACAGTTACCAATGCTTAATCA
GTGAGGCACCTATCTCAGCGATCTGTCTATTTCGTTCATCCATAGTTGCCTGACTCCCCGTCGTGTAGAT
AACTACGATACGGGAGGGCTTACCATCTGGCCCCAGTGCTGCAATGATACCGCGAGACCCACGCTCACCG
GCTCCAGATTTATCAGCAATAAACCAGCCAGCCGGAAGGGCCGAGCGCAGAAGTGGTCCTGCAACTTTAT
CCGCCTCCATCCAGTCTATTAATTGTTGCCGGGAAGCTAGAGTAAGTAGTTCGCCAGTTAATAGTTTGCG
CAACGTTGTTGCCATTGCTACAGGCATCGTGGTGTCACGCTCGTCGTTTGGTATGGCTTCATTCAGCTCC
GGTTCCCAACGATCAAGGCGAGTTACATGATCCCCCATGTTGTGCAAAAAAGCGGTTAGCTCCTTCGGTC
CTCCGATCGTTGTCAGAAGTAAGTTGGCCGCAGTGTTATCACTCATGGTTATGGCAGCACTGCATAATTC
TCTTACTGTCATGCCATCCGTAAGATGCTTTTCTGTGACTGGTGAGTACTCAACCAAGTCATTCTGAGAA
TAGTGTATGCGGCGACCGAGTTGCTCTTGCCCGGCGTCAATACGGGATAATACCGCGCCACATAGCAGAA
CTTTAAAAGTGCTCATCATTGGAAAACGTTCTTCGGGGCGAAAACTCTCAAGGATCTTACCGCTGTTGAG
ATCCAGTTCGATGTAACCCACTCGTGCACCCAACTGATCTTCAGCATCTTTTACTTTCACCAGCGTTTCT
GGGTGAGCAAAAACAGGAAGGCAAAATGCCGCAAAAAAGGGAATAAGGGCGACACGGAAATGTTGAATAC
TCATACTCTTCCTTTTTCAATATTATTGAAGCATTTATCAGGGTTATTGTCTCATGAGCGGATACATATT
TGAATGTATTTAGAAAAATAAACAAATAGGGGTTCCGCGCACATTTCCCCGAAAAGTGCCACCTGACGTC
TAAGAAACCATTATTATCATGACATTAACCTATAAAAATAGGCGTATCACGAGGCCCTTTCGTCTCGCGC
GTTTCGGTGATGACGGTGAAAACCTCTGACACATGCAGCTCCCGGAGACGGTCACAGCTTGTCTGTAAGC
GGATGCCGGGAGCAGACAAGCCCGTCAGGGCGCGTCAGCGGGTGTTGGCGGGTGTCGGGGCTGGCTTAAC
TATGCGGCATCAGAGCAGATTGTACTGAGAGTGCACCATAGATCTGGAGCTGTAATATAAAAACCTTCTT
CAACTAACGGGGCAGGTTAGTGACATTAGAAAACCGACTGTAAAAAGTACAGTCGGCATTATCTCATATT
ATAAAAGCCAGTCATTAGGCCTATCTGACAATTCCTGAATAGAGTTCATAAACAATCCTGCATGATAACC
ATCACAAACAGAATGATGTACCTGTAAAGATAGCGGTAAATATATTGAATTACCTTTATTAATGAATTTT
CCTGCTGTAATAATGGGTAGAAGGTAATTACTATTATTATTGATATTTAAGTTAAACCCAGTAAATGAAG
TCCATGGAATAATAGAAAGAGAAAAAGCATTTTCAGGTATAGGTGTTTTGGGAAACAATTTCCCCGAACC
ATTATATTTCTCTACATCAGAAAGGTATAAATCATAAAACTCTTTGAAGTCATTCTTTACAGGAGTCCAA
ATACCAGAGAATGTTTTAGATACACCATCAAAAATTGTATAAAGTGGCTCTAACTTATCCCAATAACCTA
ACTCTCCGTCGCTATTGTAACCAGTTCTAAAAGCTGTATTTGAGTTTATCACCCTTGTCACTAAGAAAAT
AAATGCAGGGTAAAATTTATATCCTTCTTGTTTTATGTTTCGGTATAAAACACTAATATCAATTTCTGTG
GTTATACTAAAAGTCGTTTGTTGGTTCAAATAATGATTAAATATCTCTTTTCTCTTCCAATTGTCTAAAT
CAATTTTATTAAAGTTCAT
Features (pLannotate 1.2.2; 15 found; start..end, strand, type, name):
    185..289     -  CDS            cop (fragment): COP1_STAAU - Protein predicted: Swiss-Prot protein existence level 4. Putative control of replication message. From Staphylococcus aureus.
    328..379     +  misc_feature   bom (fragment): basis of mobility region from pBR322
    415..1551    -  CDS            xylR: XYLR_BACPZ - Protein inferred from homology: Swiss-Prot protein existence level 3. Transcriptional repressor of xylose-utilizing enzymes. From Bacillus subtilis subsp. spizizenii (strain ATCC 23059 / NRRL B-14472 / W23).
   3118..3831    +  CDS            agrA: AGRA_STAAC - Experimental evidence at protein level: Swiss-Prot protein existence level 1. Required for high-level post-exponential phase expression of a series of secreted proteins. From Staphylococcus aureus (strain COL).
   5020..5040    +  misc_feature   MCS (fragment): pUC18/19 multiple cloning site
   5077..5093    -  protein_bind   lac operator: The lac repressor binds to the lac operator to inhibit transcription in E. coli. This inhibition can be relieved by adding lactose or isopropyl-β-D-thiogalactopyranoside (IPTG). lac repressor encoded by lacI
   5101..5131    -  promoter       lac promoter: promoter for the E. coli lac operon
   5146..5167    -  protein_bind   CAP binding site: CAP binding activates transcription in the presence of cAMP. E. coli catabolite activator protein
   5180..5272    -  CDS            lacI (fragment): lac repressor; lacI; The lac repressor binds to the lac operator to inhibit transcription in E. coli. This inhibition can be relieved by adding lactose or isopropyl-β-D-thiogalactopyranoside (IPTG).
   5455..6043    -  rep_origin     ori: high-copy-number ColE1/pMB1/pBR322/pUC origin of replication
   6214..7074    -  CDS            AmpR: β-lactamase; bla; confers resistance to ampicillin, carbenicillin, and related antibiotics
   7075..7179    -  promoter       AmpR promoter: bla
   7274..7309    +  CDS            rop (fragment): Rop protein, which maintains plasmids at low copy number; rop
   7411..7460    +  misc_feature   bom (fragment): basis of mobility region from pBR322
   7562..8209    -  CDS            cat: CAT1_STAAU - Experimental evidence at transcript level: Swiss-Prot protein existence level 2. This enzyme is an effector of chloramphenicol resistance in bacteria. From Staphylococcus aureus.
