[The description below was written by a language model from this plasmid's Addgene catalogue record and pLannotate feature annotations shown in this document.]
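Description:
pXylA-agrCA-I is an E. coli–Bacillus megaterium shuttle plasmid of 8,209 bp, built for bacterial expression and synthetic biology work. It derives from the commercial pT7-RNAP backbone, in which the T7 RNA polymerase gene was replaced by the type-I agrC and agrA genes of Staphylococcus aureus. The roughly 2.1 kb agrCA insert was subcloned from an earlier agrC/agrA plasmid between SpeI and BamHI sites, both of which are retained. In E. coli the plasmid replicates from a ColE1/pUC-type origin and is selected with ampicillin through the β-lactamase gene. A staphylococcal cat gene provides chloramphenicol selection in B. megaterium. A fragment of a staphylococcal replication-control gene (cop) is also annotated, but the feature table does not identify a complete Gram-positive replicon. Remnants of pUC/pBR322 sequence are present as well (lac promoter and operator, and lacI, rop and bom fragments).

The agrCA genes are placed under the xylose-inducible PxylA promoter, and the divergently encoded XylR repressor is carried on the same plasmid, so transcription is held off until xylose is added. AgrC is the membrane histidine kinase that senses the S. aureus autoinducing peptide, and AgrA is its cognate response regulator, which activates agr-dependent promoters. In this construct AgrC carries five extra residues at its N-terminus and there are no tags. The automated annotation recognises only agrA, but the unannotated stretch upstream of it is consistent with the position of agrC. The plasmid supplies the receiver half of a peptide-based quorum-sensing system and was used to make B. megaterium respond to signalling peptide produced by E. coli. The growth notes describe the expression strain MS941 as E. coli, which sits oddly with the stated B. megaterium context.
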