Addgene plasmid #53437: pXylA-agrCA-I
Purpose: xylose-dependent expression of the type-I agrC and agrA genes of S. aureus
Depositing lab: Cynthia Collins. Depositing organization: Rensselaer Polytechnic Institute. Publication: Peptide-based communication system enables Escherichia coli to Bacillus megaterium interspecies signaling. Marchand N, Collins CH. Biotechnol Bioeng. 2013 Nov;110(11):3003-12. doi: 10.1002/bit.24975. Epub 2013 Jul 5. PubMed 23775238.
Backbone
  Vector backbone: pT7-RNAP
  Backbone manufacturer: MoBiTec
  Backbone size w/o insert (bp): 8812
  Total vector size (bp): 8209
  Modifications to backbone: The T7 rnap gene was replaced by the type-I agrCA genes of S. aureus (cloned out of the pAgrC1agrA plasmid)
  Vector type: Bacterial Expression, Synthetic Biology
Growth in bacteria
  Bacterial resistance: Ampicillin, 100 μg/mL
  Growth temperature: 37°C
  Growth strain: DH5alpha
  Growth instructions: MS941 E. coli is used for expression. pT7-RNAP contains the genes of ampicillin and chloramphenicol for easy selection in E. coli (AmpR) and B. megaterium (CmR).
  Copy number: Unknown
Gene/Insert
  Gene/Insert name: agrCA locus
  Species: S. aureus
  Insert size (bp): 2065
  Mutation: "MVQTS" sequence added to the N-terminus of AgrC
  Promoter: PxylA
  Tag / fusion protein: none
  Cloning method: Restriction Enzyme; 5′ cloning site SpeI (not destroyed); 3′ cloning site BamHI (not destroyed)
  Sequencing primers: 5′ 5' - ccactcctttgtttatccaccg - 3'; 3′ 5' - agtacaaccaagagaacggaggc - 3'
Resource information
  A portion of this plasmid was derived from a plasmid made by: We received the pAgrC1agrA plasmid from Paul Williams lab (ref: Jensen et al. J. Mol. Biol. 2008).
Terms and licenses: Academic/Nonprofit Terms; Industry Terms: Not Available to Industry
How to cite: pXylA-agrCA-I was a gift from Cynthia Collins (Addgene plasmid # 53437 ; http://n2t.net/addgene:53437 ; RRID:Addgene_53437)
