>Addgene plasmid #53437 | pXylA-agrCA-I | addgene partial sequence | sequence record 86672 | XylR-R 5'-gagagttgccctggagacag-3'
TTTTGATTCATTTTTTTTACTAAAGCTTGATCTGCAATTTGAATAATAACCACTCCTTTGTTTATCCACC
GAACTAAGTTGGTGTTTTTTGAAGCTTGAATTAGATATTTAAAAGTATCATATCTAATATTATAACTAAA
TTTTCTAAAAAAAACATTGAAATAAACATTTATTTTGTATATGACGAGATAAAGTTAGTTTATTGGATAA
ACAAACTAACTCAATTAAGATAGTTGATGGATAAACTTGTTCACTTAAATCAAAGGGGGAAATGACAAAT
GGTCCAAACTAGTATGGAATTGTTAAACAGTTACAACTTTGTTTTGTTCGTATTAACTCAAATGATATTA
ATGTTTACAATACCAGCTATAATTAGTGGTATTAAGTACAGTAAACTTGATTATTTTTTCATCATAGTAA
TTTCGACATTATCGTTATTTCTATTTAAAATGTTTGATAGCGCGTCCTTAATCATATTAACTTCATTTAT
TATTATAATGTATTTTGTCAAAATCAAATGGTATTCTATTTTGTTGATTATGACTTCGCAGATTATTCTA
TACTGTGCTAACTACATGTATATAGTTATATATGCATATATCACCAAAATTTCTGATAGTATATTTGTAA
TATTCCCTAGCTTTTTTGTAGTTTATGTGACTATTAGTATACTATTCTCATATATAATAAATAGAGTTCT
CAAAAAAATTAGCACACCATATCTAATACTAAACAAAGGATTTTTAATAGTTATTTCGACTATCTTACTG
CTTACTTTTTCATTATTTTTCTTTTATTCACAAATAAACTCGGATGAAGCTAAAGTAATAAGGCAGTATT
CTTTTATTTTTATTGGTATCACTATATTTTTAAGTATATTAACATTTGTTATTTCTCAATTTCTCCTTAA
AGAGATGAAATATAAACGTAATCAAGAAGAAATTGAAACCTATTATGAATATACATTGAAGATTGAAGCT
ATCAACAACGAAATGCGCAAGTTCCGTCATGATTATGTCAATATCTTAACGACACTTTCAGAATACATTC
GAGAAGATGACATGCCTGGCCTACGTGATTATTTCAATAAAAATATTGTACCTATGAAAGACAATTTACA
AATGAATGCTATAAAATTAAATGG
