>Addgene plasmid #53437 | pXylA-agrCA-I | addgene partial sequence | sequence record 86685 | M13pUC-Rev 5'-AGCGGATAACAATTTCACACAGG-3'
CTTGCATGCCTGCAGGTCATTTATTAACGATTACCTGCTTTTAATTCTGCATCTAATTGCATAAGCTCCG
CCTTCATTTTTTCCTTTTCAGCTTCAAAATCATTATTCACTGGAAGATCTTCTGCTACTGCATTTTCATC
ATTTGTTTGTAGCCACTTTGGAACCATTTCTTTACGTGCATTACGTACTACACGTTTCCTTTTTGTTTGC
TTCGGTTTCCAATGTTTAAGACGGTATTCTAATAGTGATTTATATTGCTTATTCGTATCAACGATTACAG
TATCGTTAAGCATTTCACTTTTCACTTCGTCGAAAGGTACATTATTATATTTTTCTCGTAATTTATCATC
AATAAAATCACGTGGACTACTACTAATTTTTTCATTTGTTAATTTTTCATTTGTTTCTTTTTTATTTATA
GGTGTACGTTCTGTGTTGTACACACTGTGTTGTACAGAACGTACATCAGAAGAAATTTGCTTATTTTGTA
TCTGATGTACATTTTGTACATCAGATATTTTTTCAGTGATTTCAAGTGGCGAATGTTGTATCACGCTTAA
CGTCATGACGTTTTTACCTTGCGATTGTAAGAGATTTATTTGTTCAATGACAAGCAATTCGAAATTAGCT
TGCGAAATCGGAATATCTGATACGGCGTAAAAATAATCTTTTTTTCCGTCAACATATGCGCTAAAACCGA
CAGCGTATTGTTTAATAGCTAATTCCTTCCAAGCAGCGTCTACATTTCTACGAGAAAATTTGTTTTGTAA
CTGGGTCTTCCTAATCGTCCAACCTTCACCTAAGCTCATAATATGACTTAATAGACCGA
