>Addgene plasmid #53437 | pXylA-agrCA-I | addgene partial sequence | sequence record 86688 | RepM100-R 5'-ggcgcgttatgtatttgagc-3'
TTTCTAAATTCCTCCAACGATTGATTTTTTGTTGGAGTACTTGCTATAATATACGTAACCAAATAAACGT
ACTATTGCAACAAGTACAACCAAGAGAACGGAGGCCTCAATCTCCGTTCTTTTTTATTATATCATGTCCT
ATTGATGAAAATAGGAGTGGGTATAAAATCGGAATTTTACTAGAGACATTGATTAATTTGCAGACAGTTT
TAGTTAACAGTTGAATATAAATGACTCTAGAGGATCCACAATTGAATACGCCGTTAACTGACTTTATTAT
CTTATTATATTTTTTTAACGTTTCTCACCGATGCATAGCAGTGTTCTTTATTTTTAAAATAGACAATTCG
CTCTTTCGAATCTATAGATTCAATATTATGGCGATTGACGACAAAGCTATTATGACATCTAAAGAAACGA
TCATCTAATTGACTCAGTTCTTTTAAATTACCATAAAATTCAATTTGACGGTTATCTAAATGGGCAATGA
GTCTGTGAGATTTTGTTGATGATTCAAAAAACATAATATCATCATATTGAACATACACTGAATTACTGCC
ACGTTTTAATTCAATCGTTTCAACGCTATTATCTTTAGACAACAATTGTAAGCGTGTATGTGCAGTTTCT
AAACAGTCTATAATTCGAGTTCTTAATTCAGCTGGATCATCTTTAAAAATAAAATCCATCGCTGCAACTT
TGTAGACAAATGTTAAATAGGTAAGTTCACTGTGACTCGTAACGAAAATAATGTTACCAACTGGGTCATG
CTTACGAATTTCACTGCCTAATTTGATACCATTAATATCGGTTGAAAGTTGAATATCTAAAAAGTAACAG
CCTATGTCATTCATATTTTTAG
